Addgene plasmid #47025: p201N 1514
Purpose: Contains soybean miRNA miR1514 recognition sequence to produce siRNAs from 3' target sequences and induce RNA silencing
Depositing lab: Wayne Parrott. Depositing organization: University of Georgia. Publication: Simple gene silencing using the trans-acting siRNA pathway. Jacobs TB, Lawler NJ, LaFayette PR, Vodkin LO, Parrott WA. Plant Biotechnol J. 2015 Mar 27. doi: 10.1111/pbi.12362. PubMed 25816689.
Backbone
  Vector backbone: pPZP
  Backbone size w/o insert (bp): 6200
  Total vector size (bp): 10626
  Modifications to backbone: Inclusion of aph gene for bacterial selection on kanamycin.
  Vector type: RNAi
  Selectable markers: G418, kanamycin
Growth in bacteria
  Bacterial resistance: Kanamycin, 50 μg/mL
  Growth temperature: 37°C
  Growth strain: DH10B
  Copy number: High Copy
Gene/Insert 1
  Gene/Insert name: gma-miR1514 recognition sequence
  Species: Glycine max
  Insert size (bp): 22
  Promoter: GmUbi
  Cloning method: Restriction Enzyme; 5′ cloning site AscI (destroyed during cloning); 3′ cloning site BamHI (not destroyed)
  Sequencing primers: 5′ CGAGATTGCTTCAGATCCGTA; 3′ CCATTTCCATTTCACAGTTCG
Gene/Insert 2
  Gene/Insert name: nptII selectable marker (alt name: neomycin phosphotransferase II)
  Species: Escherichia coli
  Insert size (bp): 795
  Promoter: StUbi-3
  Cloning method: Unknown
  Sequencing primers: 5′ AGCGGATAACAATTTCACACAGGA; 3′ GCAGAGCTTACACTCTCATTC
Terms and licenses: Academic/Nonprofit Terms; Industry Terms
Depositor comments: The GmUbi promoter requires a license for distribution to commercial entities. miRNA target sequence is: CAATGCCTATTTTAGAAATGAA
How to cite: p201N 1514 was a gift from Wayne Parrott (Addgene plasmid # 47025 ; http://n2t.net/addgene:47025 ; RRID:Addgene_47025)
