[The description below was written by a language model from this plasmid's Addgene catalogue record and pLannotate feature annotations shown in this document.]
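Description:
p201N 1514 is a 10.6 kb plant binary vector built on the pPZP backbone and designed for RNA silencing in soybean through the trans-acting siRNA pathway. It carries the components typical of an Agrobacterium T-DNA vector: nopaline-type left and right border repeats, the pVS1 replication module (oriV, RepA and the StaA stability protein) for maintenance in Agrobacterium, and a high-copy ColE1/pMB1 origin with the pBR322 bom site for propagation in E. coli. Bacterial selection is on kanamycin, provided by an aph(3')-Ia gene that the depositor added to the backbone outside the T-DNA borders.

Two cassettes make up the payload. The first places a 22 nt recognition sequence for the soybean microRNA gma-miR1514 downstream of the soybean ubiquitin promoter (GmUbi); a BamHI site is retained 3' of this element, and the annotated pea rbcS-E9 terminator lies before the right border, where it presumably terminates this cassette. The idea is that a fragment of a target gene is cloned 3' of the miRNA site, so that miR1514-directed cleavage of the transcript triggers production of secondary siRNAs from the downstream sequence, silencing the corresponding endogenous gene without the need for an inverted-repeat hairpin. The second cassette is the plant selectable marker nptII (Tn5 neomycin phosphotransferase II), driven according to the record by the StUbi-3 promoter, allowing selection of transformed tissue on kanamycin or G418. Neither plant promoter nor the short miRNA site was detected by the automated annotation, which otherwise shows remnants of the lacZα/lac promoter cloning region flanking the T-DNA contents. The depositor notes that the GmUbi promoter requires a licence for distribution to commercial entities.
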