Features (pLannotate 1.2.2; 17 found; start..end, strand, type, name):
   1992..2548    +  terminator     E9 terminator (fragment): terminator and polyadenylation signal from the pea rbcS-E9 gene
   2616..2770    +  CDS            lacZα (fragment): LacZα fragment of β-galactosidase; lacZ fragment
   2829..2853    +  misc_feature   RB T-DNA repeat: right border repeat from nopaline C58 T-DNA
   3192..3593    +  CDS            Y4CG_SINFN (fragment): Protein inferred from homology: Swiss-Prot protein existence level 3. From Sinorhizobium fredii (strain NBRC 101917 / NGR234).
   4153..4782    +  CDS            pVS1 StaA: stability protein from the Pseudomonas plasmid pVS1 (Heeb et al., 2000)
   5215..6283    +  CDS            pVS1 RepA (fragment): replication protein from the Pseudomonas plasmid pVS1 (Heeb et al., 2000)
   6349..6543    +  rep_origin     pVS1 oriV: origin of replication for the Pseudomonas plasmid pVS1 (Heeb et al., 2000)
   6746..6785    +  CDS            rop (fragment): Rop protein, which maintains plasmids at low copy number; rop
   6887..7027    +  misc_feature   bom: basis of mobility region from pBR322
   7213..7801    -  rep_origin     ori: high-copy-number ColE1/pMB1/pBR322/pUC origin of replication
   7896..8711    -  CDS            KanR: aminoglycoside phosphotransferase; aph(3')-Ia; confers resistance to kanamycin in bacteria or G418 (Geneticin®) in eukaryotes
   9004..9028    +  misc_feature   LB T-DNA repeat: left border repeat from nopaline C58 T-DNA
   9104..9192    +  CDS            lacI (fragment): lac repressor; lacI; The lac repressor binds to the lac operator to inhibit transcription in E. coli. This inhibition can be relieved by adding lactose or isopropyl-β-D-thiogalactopyranoside (IPTG).
   9205..9226    +  protein_bind   CAP binding site: CAP binding activates transcription in the presence of cAMP. E. coli catabolite activator protein
   9241..9271    +  promoter       lac promoter: promoter for the E. coli lac operon
   9279..9295    +  protein_bind   lac operator: The lac repressor binds to the lac operator to inhibit transcription in E. coli. This inhibition can be relieved by adding lactose or isopropyl-β-D-thiogalactopyranoside (IPTG). lac repressor encoded by lacI
   9807..10601   -  CDS            NeoR/KanR: aminoglycoside phosphotransferase from Tn5; aph(3')-II (or nptII); confers resistance to neomycin, kanamycin, and G418 (Geneticin®)
>Addgene plasmid #47025 | p201N 1514 | depositor full sequence | sequence record 67043 | p201N 1514 sequence 10626 bps
CGAAGATCGATCCTTCGCCTGGAGGAGAGAAATCAGTGGCGCTGCGGCTTTTAGGGTTTCTTTGTTGATG
GAATGAGAGTGTAAGCTCTGCCAGTGCCACTTTATTAGGGTTTTACAAGCCCTTTTCTTCGTAATTGGGC
CTGACATTTTGTGCCACTTGGGCCTTTAGAGATGAAAATGTATATTGGGCTTAAGTTGACTTGAAGGATA
AATTAGTTTAGGATATTACGTTTTTTATGAGAATTGGTGTGTCGGATACATGTATATGATGCATTCAAAT
ATATGTATTCTAGATACATTTAAGTTTAGATACAATCTAAAATGTGTCTTTAATTACAGGACTGTAACTA
AAATACTTAATGTAAGAAGAATATTACTCCTTTAATAGCTTTTGAGTATATCTAGTCTAACATCTTTTAA
AAAAGTCTAATTTCTTTCATTTATTTTTCGAGCAATAGCAAAGTGCATAATTATTTTTTTCTTCTAGAAA
TTCAGATTTGTTTCTCTAAATTTTGAGATTCTTTTCTCAATTTTGTATGTCTAGAGAACAATGTGTATTT
TTCACTCTAGTTGGTTGTTACTTTGTTGAATGTTCTGATAAAAGTATATTGTTATTTCTGAAGTAGATAT
AAACCTTCATTTGGAAATTATACATAAATCAAAATCGTTAATTATCTAGATCAAGATATATGCCCTTTTC
CTAATGTATTTGATACATGCACCTAATTTCACTAGATGTATCTTTTCTATTTTTTAAATTATGAATAGTT
AATTTTTTCCATATGTGTATTTGATACATACTTCATGACTTTAAAAAATTAATTATATACCAGATATATG
TATTTAAAATTTGTTATGTATTTAAAGTATGTATATGATTATTCGATATTAATCTCTTCGATGAAATTTA
AATCGATAACTATGTGCTTTGGATCGATCTGCCCACTAGTGAGTCGTATTACAATTCATGACTCTCTTAA
GGTAGCCAAAATCGATCACTAGTGCGGCCGCGCGGGCCCAATATAACAACGACGTCGTAACAGATAAAGC
GAAGCTTGAAGGTGCATGTGACTCCGTCAAGATTACGAAACCGCCAACTACCACGCAAATTGCAATTCTC
AATTTCCTAGAAGGACTCTCCGAAAATGCATCCAATACCAAATATTACCCGTGTCATAGGCACCAAGTGA
CACCATACATGAACACGCGTCACAATATGACTGGAGAAGGGTTCCACACCTTATGCTATAAAACGCCCCA
CACCCCTCCTCCTTCCTTCGCAGTTCAATTCCAATATATTCCATTCTCTCTGTGTATTTCCCTACCTCTC
CCTTCAAGGTTAGTCGATTTCTTCTGTTTTTCTTCTTCGTTCTTTCCATGAATTGTGTATGTTCTTTGAT
CAATACGATGTTGATTTGATTGTGTTTTGTTTGGTTTCATCGATCTTCAATTTTCATAATCAGATTCAGC
TTTTATTATCTTTACAACAACGTCCTTAATTTGATGATTCTTTAATCGTAGATTTGCTCTAATTAGAGCT
TTTTCATGTCAGATCCCTTTACAACAAGCCTTAATTGTTGATTCATTAATCGTAGATTAGGGCTTTTTTC
ATTGATTACTTCAGATCCGTTAAACGTAACCATAGATCAGGGCTTTTTCATGAATTACTTCAGATCCGTT
AAACAACAGCCTTATTTTTTATACTTCTGTGGTTTTTCAAGAAATTGTTCAGATCCGTTGACAAAAAGCC
TTATTCGTTGATTCTATATCGTTTTTCGAGAGATATTGCTCAGATCTGTTAGCAACTGCCTTGTTTGTTG
ATTCTATTGCCGTGGATTAGGGTTTTTTTTCACGAGATTGCTTCAGATCCGTACTTAAGATTACGTAATG
GATTTTGATTCTGATTTATCTGTGATTGTTGACTCGACAGCGGCCGCACCGGCGCGCAATGCCTATTTTA
GAAATGAAGGCGCGCCTTGGATCCTTCCTAGGTTCGAGTATTATGGCATTGGGAAAACTGTTTTTCTTGT
ACCATTTGTTGTGCTTGTAATTTACTGTGTTTTTTATTCGGTTTTCGCTATCGAACTGTGAAATGGAAAT
GGATGGAGAAGAGTTAATGAATGATATGGTCCTTTTGTTCATTCTCAAATTAATATTATTTGTTTTTTCT
CTTATTTGTTGTGTGTTGAATTTGAAATTATAAGAGATATGCAAACATTTTGTTTTGAGTAAAAATGTGT
CAAATCGTGGCCTCTAATGACCGAAGTTAATATGAGGAGTAAAACACTTGTAGTTGTACCATTATGCTTA
TTCACTAGGCAACAAATATATTTTCAGACCTAGAAAAGCTGCAAATGTTACTGAATACAAGTATGTCCTC
TTGTGTTTTAGACATTTATGAACTTTCCTTTATGTAATTTTCCAGAATCCTTGTCAGATTCTAATCATTG
CTTTATAATTATAGTTATACTCATGGATTTGTAGTTGAGTATGAAAATATTTTTTAATGCATTTTATGAC
TTGCCAATTGATTGACAACATGCATCAATCCGCGGTTATGACTCTCTTAAGGTAGCCAAAATCGATATCT
AGGGATAACAGGGTAATAAGCTTGGCACTGGCCGTCGTTTTACAACGTCGTGACTGGGAAAACCCTGGCG
TTACCCAACTTAATCGCCTTGCAGCACATCCCCCTTTCGCCAGCTGGCGTAATAGCGAAGAGGCCCGCAC
CGATCGCCCTTCCCAACAGTTGCGCAGCCTGAATGGCGAATGAGCTTGAGCTTGGATCAGATTGTCGTTT
CCCGCCTTCAGTTTAAACTATCAGTGTTTGACAGGATATATTGGCGGGTAAACCTAAGAGAAAAGAGCGT
TTATTAGAATAACGGATATTTAAAAGGGCGTGAAAAGGTTTATCCGTTCGTCCATTTGTATGTGCATGCC
AACCACAGGGTTCCCCTCGGGATCAAAGTACTTTGATCCAACCCCTCCGCTGCTATAGTGCAGTCGGCTT
CTGACGTTCAGTGCAGCCGTCTTCTGAAAACGACATGTCGCACAAGTCCTAAGTTACGCGACAGGCTGCC
GCCCTGCCCTTTTCCTGGCGTTTTCTTGTCGCGTGTTTTAGTCGCATAAAGTAGAATACTTGCGACTAGA
ACCGGAGACATTACGCCATGAACAAGAGCGCCGCCGCTGGCCTGCTGGGCTATGCCCGCGTCAGCACCGA
CGACCAGGACTTGACCAACCAACGGGCCGAACTGCACGCGGCCGGCTGCACCAAGCTGTTTTCCGAGAAG
ATCACCGGCACCAGGCGCGACCGCCCGGAGCTGGCCAGGATGCTTGACCACCTACGCCCTGGCGACGTTG
TGACAGTGACCAGGCTAGACCGCCTGGCCCGCAGCACCCGCGACCTACTGGACATTGCCGAGCGCATCCA
GGAGGCCGGCGCGGGCCTGCGTAGCCTGGCAGAGCCGTGGGCCGACACCACCACGCCGGCCGGCCGCATG
GTGTTGACCGTGTTCGCCGGCATTGCCGAGTTCGAGCGTTCCCTAATCATCGACCGCACCCGGAGCGGGC
GCGAGGCCGCCAAGGCCCGAGGCGTGAAGTTTGGCCCCCGCCCTACCCTCACCCCGGCACAGATCGCGCA
CGCCCGCGAGCTGATCGACCAGGAAGGCCGCACCGTGAAAGAGGCGGCTGCACTGCTTGGCGTGCATCGC
TCGACCCTGTACCGCGCACTTGAGCGCAGCGAGGAAGTGACGCCCACCGAGGCCAGGCGGCGCGGTGCCT
TCCGTGAGGACGCATTGACCGAGGCCGACGCCCTGGCGGCCGCCGAGAATGAACGCCAAGAGGAACAAGC
ATGAAACCGCACCAGGACGGCCAGGACGAACCGTTTTTCATTACCGAAGAGATCGAGGCGGAGATGATCG
CGGCCGGGTACGTGTTCGAGCCGCCCGCGCACGTCTCAACCGTGCGGCTGCATGAAATCCTGGCCGGTTT
GTCTGATGCCAAGCTGGCGGCCTGGCCGGCCAGCTTGGCCGCTGAAGAAACCGAGCGCCGCCGTCTAAAA
AGGTGATGTGTATTTGAGTAAAACAGCTTGCGTCATGCGGTCGCTGCGTATATGATGCGATGAGTAAATA
AACAAATACGCAAGGGGAACGCATGAAGGTTATCGCTGTACTTAACCAGAAAGGCGGGTCAGGCAAGACG
ACCATCGCAACCCATCTAGCCCGCGCCCTGCAACTCGCCGGGGCCGATGTTCTGTTAGTCGATTCCGATC
CCCAGGGCAGTGCCCGCGATTGGGCGGCCGTGCGGGAAGATCAACCGCTAACCGTTGTCGGCATCGACCG
CCCGACGATTGACCGCGACGTGAAGGCCATCGGCCGGCGCGACTTCGTAGTGATCGACGGAGCGCCCCAG
GCGGCGGACTTGGCTGTGTCCGCGATCAAGGCAGCCGACTTCGTGCTGATTCCGGTGCAGCCAAGCCCTT
ACGACATATGGGCCACCGCCGACCTGGTGGAGCTGGTTAAGCAGCGCATTGAGGTCACGGATGGAAGGCT
ACAAGCGGCCTTTGTCGTGTCGCGGGCGATCAAAGGCACGCGCATCGGCGGTGAGGTTGCCGAGGCGCTG
GCCGGGTACGAGCTGCCCATTCTTGAGTCCCGTATCACGCAGCGCGTGAGCTACCCAGGCACTGCCGCCG
CCGGCACAACCGTTCTTGAATCAGAACCCGAGGGCGACGCTGCCCGCGAGGTCCAGGCGCTGGCCGCTGA
AATTAAATCAAAACTCATTTGAGTTAATGAGGTAAAGAGAAAATGAGCAAAAGCACAAACACGCTAAGTG
CCGGCCGTCCGAGCGCACGCAGCAGCAAGGCTGCAACGTTGGCCAGCCTGGCAGACACGCCAGCCATGAA
GCGGGTCAACTTTCAGTTGCCGGCGGAGGATCACACCAAGCTGAAGATGTACGCGGTACGCCAAGGCAAG
ACCATTACCGAGCTGCTATCTGAATACATCGCGCAGCTACCAGAGTAAATGAGCAAATGAATAAATGAGT
AGATGAATTTTAGCGGCTAAAGGAGGCGGCATGGAAAATCAAGAACAACCAGGCACCGACGCCGTGGAAT
GCCCCATGTGTGGAGGAACGGGCGGTTGGCCAGGCGTAAGCGGCTGGGTTGTCTGCCGGCCCTGCAATGG
CACTGGAACCCCCAAGCCCGAGGAATCGGCGTGACGGTCGCAAACCATCCGGCCCGGTACAAATCGGCGC
GGCGCTGGGTGATGACCTGGTGGAGAAGTTGAAGGCCGCGCAGGCCGCCCAGCGGCAACGCATCGAGGCA
GAAGCACGCCCCGGTGAATCGTGGCAAGCGGCCGCTGATCGAATCCGCAAAGAATCCCGGCAACCGCCGG
CAGCCGGTGCGCCGTCGATTAGGAAGCCGCCCAAGGGCGACGAGCAACCAGATTTTTTCGTTCCGATGCT
CTATGACGTGGGCACCCGCGATAGTCGCAGCATCATGGACGTGGCCGTTTTCCGTCTGTCGAAGCGTGAC
CGACGAGCTGGCGAGGTGATCCGCTACGAGCTTCCAGACGGGCACGTAGAGGTTTCCGCAGGGCCGGCCG
GCATGGCCAGTGTGTGGGATTACGACCTGGTACTGATGGCGGTTTCCCATCTAACCGAATCCATGAACCG
ATACCGGGAAGGGAAGGGAGACAAGCCCGGCCGCGTGTTCCGTCCACACGTTGCGGACGTACTCAAGTTC
TGCCGGCGAGCCGATGGCGGAAAGCAGAAAGACGACCTGGTAGAAACCTGCATTCGGTTAAACACCACGC
ACGTTGCCATGCAGCGTACGAAGAAGGCCAAGAACGGCCGCCTGGTGACGGTATCCGAGGGTGAAGCCTT
GATTAGCCGCTACAAGATCGTAAAGAGCGAAACCGGGCGGCCGGAGTACATCGAGATCGAGCTAGCTGAT
TGGATGTACCGCGAGATCACAGAAGGCAAGAACCCGGACGTGCTGACGGTTCACCCCGATTACTTTTTGA
TCGATCCCGGCATCGGCCGTTTTCTCTACCGCCTGGCACGCCGCGCCGCAGGCAAGGCAGAAGCCAGATG
GTTGTTCAAGACGATCTACGAACGCAGTGGCAGCGCCGGAGAGTTCAAGAAGTTCTGTTTCACCGTGCGC
AAGCTGATCGGGTCAAATGACCTGCCGGAGTACGATTTGAAGGAGGAGGCGGGGCAGGCTGGCCCGATCC
TAGTCATGCGCTACCGCAACCTGATCGAGGGCGAAGCATCCGCCGGTTCCTAATGTACGGAGCAGATGCT
AGGGCAAATTGCCCTAGCAGGGGAAAAAGGTCGAAAAGGTCTCTTTCCTGTGGATAGCACGTACATTGGG
AACCCAAAGCCGTACATTGGGAACCGGAACCCGTACATTGGGAACCCAAAGCCGTACATTGGGAACCGGT
CACACATGTAAGTGACTGATATAAAAGAGAAAAAAGGCGATTTTTCCGCCTAAAACTCTTTAAAACTTAT
TAAAACTCTTAAAACCCGCCTGGCCTGTGCATAACTGTCTGGCCAGCGCACAGCCGAAGAGCTGCAAAAA
GCGCCTACCCTTCGGTCGCTGCGCTCCCTACGCCCCGCCGCTTCGCGTCGGCCTATCGCGGCCGCTGGCC
GCTCAAAAATGGCTGGCCTACGGCCAGGCAATCTACCAGGGCGCGGACAAGCCGCGCCGTCGCCACTCGA
CCGCCGGCGCCCACATCAAGGCACCCTGCCTCGCGCGTTTCGGTGATGACGGTGAAAACCTCTGACACAT
GCAGCTCCCGGAGACGGTCACAGCTTGTCTGTAAGCGGATGCCGGGAGCAGACAAGCCCGTCAGGGCGCG
TCAGCGGGTGTTGGCGGGTGTCGGGGCGCAGCCATGACCCAGTCACGTAGCGATAGCGGAGTGTATACTG
GCTTAACTATGCGGCATCAGAGCAGATTGTACTGAGAGTGCACCATATGCGGTGTGAAATACCGCACAGA
TGCGTAAGGAGAAAATACCGCATCAGGCGCTCTTCCGCTTCCTCGCTCACTGACTCGCTGCGCTCGGTCG
TTCGGCTGCGGCGAGCGGTATCAGCTCACTCAAAGGCGGTAATACGGTTATCCACAGAATCAGGGGATAA
CGCAGGAAAGAACATGTGAGCAAAAGGCCAGCAAAAGGCCAGGAACCGTAAAAAGGCCGCGTTGCTGGCG
TTTTTCCATAGGCTCCGCCCCCCTGACGAGCATCACAAAAATCGACGCTCAAGTCAGAGGTGGCGAAACC
CGACAGGACTATAAAGATACCAGGCGTTTCCCCCTGGAAGCTCCCTCGTGCGCTCTCCTGTTCCGACCCT
GCCGCTTACCGGATACCTGTCCGCCTTTCTCCCTTCGGGAAGCGTGGCGCTTTCTCATAGCTCACGCTGT
AGGTATCTCAGTTCGGTGTAGGTCGTTCGCTCCAAGCTGGGCTGTGTGCACGAACCCCCCGTTCAGCCCG
ACCGCTGCGCCTTATCCGGTAACTATCGTCTTGAGTCCAACCCGGTAAGACACGACTTATCGCCACTGGC
AGCAGCCACTGGTAACAGGATTAGCAGAGCGAGGTATGTAGGCGGTGCTACAGAGTTCTTGAAGTGGTGG
CCTAACTACGGCTACACTAGAAGGACAGTATTTGGTATCTGCGCTCTGCTGAAGCCAGTTACCTTCGGAA
AAAGAGTTGGTAGCTCTTGATCCGGCAAACAAACCACCGCTGGTAGCGGTGGTTTTTTTGTTTGCAAGCA
GCAGATTACGCGCAGAAAAAAAGGATCTCAAGAAGATCCTTTGATCTTTTCTACGGGGTCTGACGCTCAG
TGGAACGAAAACTCACGTTAAGGGATTTTGGTCATGCAGGATCATGAATTAATTCTTAGAAAAACTCATC
GAGCATCAAATGAAACTGCAATTTATTCATATCAGGATTATCAATACCATATTTTTGAAAAAGCCGTTTC
TGTAATGAAGGAGAAAACTCACCGAGGCAGTTCCATAGGATGGCAAGATCCTGGTATCGGTCTGCGATTC
CGACTCGTCCAACATCAATACAACCTATTAATTTCCCCTCGTCAAAAATAAGGTTATCAAGTGAGAAATC
ACCATGAGTGACGACTGAATCCGGTGAGAATGGCAAAAGTTTATGCATTTCTTTCCAGACTTGTTCAACA
GGCCAGCCATTACGCTCGTCATCAAAATCACTCGCATCAACCAAACCGTTATTCATTCGTGATTGCGCCT
GAGCGAGACGAAATACGCGATCGCTGTTAAAAGGACAATTACAAACAGGAATCGAATGCAACCGGCGCAG
GAACACTGCCAGCGCATCAACAATATTTTCACCTGAATCAGGATATTCTTCTAATACCTGGAATGCTGTT
TTCCCGGGGATCGCAGTGGTGAGTAACCATGCATCATCAGGAGTACGGATAAAATGCTTGATGGTCGGAA
GAGGCATAAATTCCGTCAGCCAGTTTAGTCTGACCATCTCATCTGTAACATCATTGGCAACGCTACCTTT
GCCATGTTTCAGAAACAACTCTGGCGCATCGGGCTTCCCATACAATCGATAGATTGTCGCACCTGATTGC
CCGACATTATCGCGAGCCCATTTATACCCATATAAATCAGCATCCATGTTGGAATTTAATCGCGGCCTAG
AGCAAGACGTTTCCCGTTGAATATGGCTCATAACACCCCTTGTATTACTGTTTATGTAAGCAGACAGTTT
TATTGTTCATGATCTGGATCACAGGCAGCAACGCTCTGTCATCGTTACAATCAACATGCTACCCTCCGCG
AGATCATCCGTGTTTCAAACCCGGCAGCTTAGTTGCCGTTCTTCCGAATAGCATCGGTAACATGAGCAAA
GTCTGCCGCCTTACAACGGCTCTCCCGCTGACGCCGTCCCGGACTGATGGGCTGCCTGTATCGAGTGGTG
ATTTTGTGCCGAGCTGCCGGTCGGGGAGCTGTTGGCTGGCTGGTGGCAGGATATATTGTGGTGTAAACAA
ATTGACGCTTAGACAACTTAATAACACATTGCGGACGTTTTTAATGTACTGAATTAACGCCGAATTGCTC
TAGCCAATACGCAAACCGCCTCTCCCCGCGCGTTGGCCGATTCATTAATGCAGCTGGCACGACAGGTTTC
CCGACTGGAAAGCGGGCAGTGAGCGCAACGCAATTAATGTGAGTTAGCTCACTCATTAGGCACCCCAGGC
TTTACACTTTATGCTTCCGGCTCGTATGTTGTGTGGAATTGTGAGCGGATAACAATTTCACACAGGAAAC
AGCTATGACATGATTACGAATTCCTTGACTAGAGGGTAGGCGCGGCTTAATTAAGCCGCGCCGTACCCCA
ATAGTCTCGACAGACACATAGCACCTAACATTATTGCTTAAATTTACTATTTTTTTACTATATTATACTC
AACCCAATGAGCATAAAGACTGTAAAATCTCAAATTCCTGAGAAGCATATTTATCGATCCCACAGACTTG
ATAGTTCCATAATCCATACGCTGCAGCCAAATTGCTAGTGTGTTGAACATTTAACACGTAGAGAACTAGA
AAAGATATAAAACTAAGATTGATATCCAAAATAGACGAGAACAATAAGCAAAAACTCTTAGTTTTGAAAT
AAATCAACAATCCCGAGGGTTGTCACATACATCAAAAACGAAAATCCATATAGCAAAAAAAACTCTAAAT
TACCGTTCGACAAAAAGAGAAAACTGATAGGACATTTGCTAAACATTAAAATCAAAATTTGGATCAAGCC
GAATTCTCAGAAGAACTCGTCAAGAAGGCGATAGAAGGCGATGCGCTGCGAATCGGGAGCGGCGATACCG
TAAAGCACGAGGAAGCGGTCAGCCCATTCGCCGCCAAGCTCTTCAGCAATATCACGGGTAGCCAACGCTA
TGTCCTGATAGCGGTCCGCCACACCCAGCCGGCCACAGTCGATGAATCCAGAAAAGCGGCCATTTTCCAC
CATGATATTCGGCAAGCAGGCATCGCCATGGGTCACGACGAGATCATCGCCGTCGGGCATGCGCGCCTTG
AGCCTGGCGAACAGTTCGGCTGGCGCGAGCCCCTGATGCTCTTCGTCCAGATCATCCTGATCGACAAGAC
CGGCTTCCATCCGAGTACGTGCTCGCTCGATGCGATGTTTCGCTTGGTGGTCGAATGGGCAGGTAGCCGG
ATCAAGCGTATGCAGCCGCCGCATTGCATCAGCCATGATGGATACTTTCTCGGCAGGAGCAAGGTGAGAT
GACAGGAGATCCTGCCCCGGCACTTCGCCCAATAGCAGCCAGTCCCTTCCCGCTTCAGTGACAACGTCGA
GCACAGCTGCGCAAGGAACGCCCGTCGTGGCCAGCCACGATAGCCGCGCTGCCTCGTCCTGCAGTTCATT
CAGGGCACCGGACAGGTCGGTCTTGACAAAAAGAACCGGGCGCCCCTGCGCTGACAGCCGGAACACGGCG
GCATCAGAGCAGCCGATTGTCTGTTGTGCCCAGTCATAGCCGAATAGCCTCTCCACCCAAGCGGCCGGAG
AACCTGCGTGCAATCCATCTTGTTCAATCATCTCGAGACGTACCGCGCGATGCATT
