>Addgene plasmid #47025 | p201N 1514 | addgene partial sequence | sequence record 69902 | M13F20
TCATAACCGCGGATTGATGCATGTTGTCAATCAATTGGCAAGTCATAAAATGCATTAAAAAATATTTTCA
TACTCAACTACAAATCCATGAGTATAACTATAATTATAAAGCAATGATTAGAATCTGACAAGGATTCTGG
AAAATTACATAAAGGAAAGTTCATAAATGTCTAAAACACAAGAGGACATACTTGTATTCAGTAACATTTG
CAGCTTTTCTAGGTCTGAAAATATATTTGTTGCCTAGTGAATAAGCATAATGGTACAACTACAAGTGTTT
TACTCCTCATATTAACTTCGGTCATTAGAGGCCACGATTTGACACATTTTTACTCAAAACAAAATGTTTG
CATATCTCTTATAATTTCAAATTCAACACACAACAAATAAGAGAAAAAACAAATAATATTAATTTGAGAA
TGAACAAAAGGACCATATCATTCATTAACTCTTCTCCATCCATTTCCATTTCACAGTTCGATAGCGAAAA
CCGAATAAAAAACACAGTAAATTACAAGCACAACAAATGGTACAAGAAAAACAGTTTTCCCAATGCCATA
ATACTCGAACCTAGGAAGGATCCAAGGCGCGCCTTCATTTCTAAAATAGGCATTGCGCGCCGGTGCGGCC
GCTGTCGAGTCAACAATCACAGATAAATCAGAATCAAAATCCATTACGTAATCTTAAGTACGGATCTGAA
GCAATCTCGTGAAAAAAAACCCTAATCCACGGCAATAGAATCAACAAACAAGGCAGTTGCTAACA
